>Addgene plasmid #134160 | pJM108 | addgene full sequence | sequence record 271380 | Addgene NGS Result
TCCTCCGATTGACTGAGTCGCCCGGGTACCCGTGTATCCAATAAACCCTCTTGCAGTTGCATCCGACTTG
TGGTCTCGCTGTTCCTTGGGAGGGTCTCCTCTGAGTGATTGACTACCCGTCAGCGGGGGTCTTTCATTTG
GGGGCTCGTCCGGGATCGGGAGACCCCTGCCCAGGGACCACCGACCCACCACCGGGAGGCAAGCTGGCCA
GCAACTTATCTGTGTCTGTCCGATTGTCTAGTGTCTATGACTGATTTTATGCGCCTGCGTCGGTACTAGT
TAGCTAACTAGCTCTGTATCTGGCGGACCCGTGGTGGAACTGACGAGTTCTGAACACCCGGCCGCAACCC
TGGGAGACGTCCCAGGGACTTTGGGGGCCGTTTTTGTGGCCCGACCTGAGGAAGGGAGTCGATGTGGAAT
CCGACCCCGTCAGGATATGTGGTTCTGGTAGGAGACGAGAACCTAAAACAGTTCCCGCCTCCGTCTGAAT
TTTTGCTTTCGGTTTGGAACCGAAGCCGCGCGTCTTGTCTGCTGCAGCGCTGCAGCATCGTTCTGTGTTG
TCTCTGTCTGACTGTGTTTCTGTATTTGTCTGAAAATTAGGGCCAGACTGTTACCACTCCCTTAAGTTTG
ACCTTAGGTCACTGGAAAGATGTCGAGCGGATCGCTCACAACCAGTCGGTAGATGTCAAGAAGAGACGTT
GGGTTACCTTCTGCTCTGCAGAATGGCCAACCTTTAACGTCGGATGGCCGCGAGACGGCACCTTTAACCG
AGACCTCATCACCCAGGTTAAGATCAAGGTCTTTTCACCTGGCCCGCATGGACACCCAGACCAGGTCCCC
TACATCGTGACCTGGGAAGCCTTGGCTTTTGACCCCCCTCCCTGGGTCAAGCCCTTTGTACACCCTAAGC
CTCCGCCTCCTCTTCCTCCATCCGCCCCGTCTCTCCCCCTTGAACCTCCTCGTTCGACCCCGCCTCGATC
CTCCCTTTATCCAGCCCTCACTCCTTCTCTAGGCGCCGGCCGGATCCCAGTGTGGTGGTACGCTACCGGT
CGCCACCATGGTGAGCAAGGGCGAGGAGCTGTTCACCGGGGTGGTGCCCATCCTGGTCGAGCTGGACGGC
GACGTAAACGGCCACAAGTTCAGCGTGTCCGGCGAGGGCGAGGGCGATGCCACCTACGGCAAGCTGACCC
TGAAGTTCATCTGCACCACCGGCAAGCTGCCCGTGCCCTGGCCCACCCTCGTGACCACCCTGACCTACGG
CGTGCAGTGCTTCAGCCGCTACCCCGACCACATGAAGCAGCACGACTTCTTCAAGTCCGCCATGCCCGAA
GGCTACGTCCAGGAGCGCACCATCTTCTTCAAGGACGACGGCAACTACAAGACCCGCGCCGAGGTGAAGT
TCGAGGGCGACACCCTGGTGAACCGCATCGAGCTGAAGGGCATCGACTTCAAGGAGGACGGCAACATCCT
GGGGCACAAGCTGGAGTACAACTACAACAGCCACAACGTCTATATCATGGCCGACAAGCAGAAGAACGGC
ATCAAGGTGAACTTCAAGATCCGCCACAACATCGAGGACGGCAGCGTGCAGCTCGCCGACCACTACCAGC
AGAACACCCCCATCGGCGACGGCCCCGTGCTGCTGCCCGACAACCACTACCTGAGCACCCAGTCCGCCCT
GAGCAAAGACCCCAACGAGAAGCGCGATCACATGGTCCTGCTGGAGTTCGTGACCGCCGCCGGGATCACT
CTCGGCATGGACGAGCTGTACAAGTCCGGAGGGGATCGGTGGAGCTCCACCGGTGGCGGCCGCTCTAGAG
AGAATCTTTATTTTCAGGGCGCCGCCAAATTCAAAGAAACCGCTGCTGCTAAATTCGAACGCCAGCACAT
GGACAGCGGAGGTGGAGGTACTAGTCTCGAGATGGAAGATAGCGGCAAAACCTTCAGCAGCGAAGAAGAA
GAGGCGAATTACTGGAAGGACCTGGCCATGACCTACAAGCAGCGTGCCGAAAATACCCAGGAAGAACTGC
GCGAATTTCAAGAGGGGAGCCGCGAATATGAGGCCGAGCTGGAAACACAGCTGCAGCAGATCGAGACACG
CAATCGCGATCTGCTGAGCGAAAATAACCGCCTGCGCATGGAACTGGAAACAATTAAAGAGAAATTCGAG
GTGCAGCATAGCGAGGGCTATCGCCAAATTAGCGCCCTGGAGGATGATCTGGCCCAGACCAAAGCCATCA
AAGATCAGCTGCAGAAATACATTCGCGAGCTGGAGCAGGCAAATGATGATCTGGAACGCGCCAAACGCGC
CACCATTATGAGTCTGGAGGACTTTGAGCAGCGTCTGAACCAGGCAATTGAGCGCAATGCCTTCCTGGAA
AGCGAATTAGATGAGAAAGAGAATCTGTTAGAGAGTGTGCAGCGCCTGAAAGACGAAGCCCGTGACCTGC
GCCAGGAGCTGGCAGTGCAGCAGAAGCAAGAAAAGCCGCGCACCCCGATGCCGAGTAGTGTTGAAGCAGA
ACGTACCGATACCGCAGTGCAAGCCACCGGCAGCGTTCCGAGTACACCGATTGCCCATCGCGGCCCGAGT
AGCAGTCTGAATACCCCGGGCAGCTTTCGTCGTGGTCTGGATGATAGCACCGGTGGCACACCGTTAACAC
CGGCCGCCCGTATTAGCGCCCTGAATATTGTGGGCGATCTGCTGCGCAAAGTGGGCGCACTGGAGAGTAA
ACTGGCCAGTTGCCGCAACCTGGTGTATGATCAGAGCCCGAATCGTACAGGTGGTCCGGCAAGCGGCCGC
AGTAGTAAAAATCGTGATGGCGGCGAACGCCGTCCGAGTAGTACCAGCGTTCCGCTGGGCGACAAAGGCC
TGGGCAAGCGGCTGGAGTTCGGCAAGCCCCCTAGCCACATGAGCTCCTCTCCCCTGCCCAGCGCCCAGGG
CGTGGTCAAGATGCTGCTCTGAGAATTCTGCAGTCGACGGTACCGCGGGCCCGGGATCCACCGGATCTAG
ATAACTGATCATAATCAGCCATACCACATTTGTAGAGGTTTTACTTGCTTTAAAAAACCTCCCACACCTC
CCCCTGAACCTGAAACATAAAATGAATGCAATTCGCCAGCACAGTGGTCGACCCTGTGGAATGTGTGTCA
GTTAGGGTGTGGAAAGTCCCCAGGCTCCCCAGCAGGCAGAAGTATGCAAAGCATGCATCTCAATTAGTCA
GCAACCAGGTGTGGAAAGTCCCCAGGCTCCCCAGCAGGCAGAAGTATGCAAAGCATGCATCTCAATTAGT
CAGCAACCATAGTCCCGCCCCTAACTCCGCCCATCCCGCCCCTAACTCCGCCCAGTTCCGCCCATTCTCC
GCCCCATGGCTGACTAATTTTTTTTATTTATGCAGAGGCCGAGGCCGCCTCGGCCTCTGAGCTATTCCAG
AAGTAGTGAGGAGGCTTTTTTGGAGGCCTAGGCTTTTGCAAAAAGCTTCATGGCCAAGCCTTTGTCTCAA
GAAGAATCCACCCTCATTGAAAGAGCAACGGCTACAATCAACAGCATCCCCATCTCTGAAGACTACAGCG
TCGCCAGCGCAGCTCTCTCTAGCGACGGCCGCATCTTCACTGGTGTCAATGTATATCATTTTACTGGGGG
ACCTTGTGCAGAACTCGTGGTGCTGGGCACTGCTGCTGCTGCGGCAGCTGGCAACCTGACTTGTATCGTC
GCGATCGGAAATGAGAACAGGGGCATCTTGAGCCCCTGCGGACGGTGCCGACAGGTGCTTCTCGATCTGC
ATCCTGGGATCAAAGCCATAGTGAAGGACAGTGATGGACAGCCGACGGCAGTTGGGATTCGTGAATTGCT
GCCCTCTGGTTATGTGTGGGAGGGCTAAGATCGATAAAATAAAAGATTTTATTTAGTCTCCAGAAAAAGG
GGGGAATGAAAGACCCCACCTGTAGGTTTGGCAAGCTAGCTTAAGTAACGCCATTTTGCAAGGCATGGAA
AAATACATAACTGAGAATAGAGAAGTTCAGATCAAGGTCAGGAACAGATGGAACAGCTGAATATGGGCCA
AACAGGATATCTGTGGTAAGCAGTTCCTGCCCCGGCTCAGGGCCAAGAACAGATGGAACAGCTGAATATG
GGCCAAACAGGATATCTGTGGTAAGCAGTTCCTGCCCCGGCTCAGGGCCAAGAACAGATGGTCCCCAGAT
GCGGTCCAGCCCTCAGCAGTTTCTAGAGAACCATCAGATGTTTCCAGGGTGCCCCAAGGACCTGAAATGA
CCCTGTGCCTTATTTGAACTAACCAATCAGTTCGCTTCTCGCTTCTGTTCGCGCGCTTCTGCTCCCCGAG
CTCAATAAAAGAGCCCACAACCCCTCACTCGGGGCGCCAGTCCTCCGATTGACTGAGTCGCCCGGGTACC
CGTGTATCCAATAAACCCTCTTGCAGTTGCATCCGACTTGTGGTCTCGCTGTTCCTTGGGAGGGTCTCCT
CTGAGTGATTGACTACCCGTCAGCGGGGGTCTTTCACATGCAGCATGTATCAAAATTAATTTGGTTTTTT
TTCTTAAGTATTTACATTAAATGGCCATAGTTGCATTAATGAATCGGCCAACGCGCGGGGAGAGGCGGTT
TGCGTATTGGGCGCTCTTCCGCTTCCTCGCTCACTGACTCGCTGCGCTCGGTCGTTCGGCTGCGGCGAGC
GGTATCAGCTCACTCAAAGGCGGTAATACGGTTATCCACAGAATCAGGGGATAACGCAGGAAAGAACATG
TGAGCAAAAGGCCAGCAAAAGGCCAGGAACCGTAAAAAGGCCGCGTTGCTGGCGTTTTTCCATAGGCTCC
GCCCCCCTGACGAGCATCACAAAAATCGACGCTCAAGTCAGAGGTGGCGAAACCCGACAGGACTATAAAG
ATACCAGGCGTTTCCCCCTGGAAGCTCCCTCGTGCGCTCTCCTGTTCCGACCCTGCCGCTTACCGGATAC
CTGTCCGCCTTTCTCCCTTCGGGAAGCGTGGCGCTTTCTCATAGCTCACGCTGTAGGTATCTCAGTTCGG
TGTAGGTCGTTCGCTCCAAGCTGGGCTGTGTGCACGAACCCCCCGTTCAGCCCGACCGCTGCGCCTTATC
CGGTAACTATCGTCTTGAGTCCAACCCGGTAAGACACGACTTATCGCCACTGGCAGCAGCCACTGGTAAC
AGGATTAGCAGAGCGAGGTATGTAGGCGGTGCTACAGAGTTCTTGAAGTGGTGGCCTAACTACGGCTACA
CTAGAAGAACAGTATTTGGTATCTGCGCTCTGCTGAAGCCAGTTACCTTCGGAAAAAGAGTTGGTAGCTC
TTGATCCGGCAAACAAACCACCGCTGGTAGCGGTGGTTTTTTTGTTTGCAAGCAGCAGATTACGCGCAGA
AAAAAAGGATCTCAAGAAGATCCTTTGATCTTTTCTACGGGGTCTGACGCTCAGTGGAACGAAAACTCAC
GTTAAGGGATTTTGGTCATGAGATTATCAAAAAGGATCTTCACCTAGATCCTTTTGCGGCCGCAAATCAA
TCTAAAGTATATATGAGTAAACTTGGTCTGACAGTTACCAATGCTTAATCAGTGAGGCACCTATCTCAGC
GATCTGTCTATTTCGTTCATCCATAGTTGCCTGACTCCCCGTCGTGTAGATAACTACGATACGGGAGGGC
TTACCATCTGGCCCCAGTGCTGCAATGATACCGCGAGACCCACGCTCACCGGCTCCAGATTTATCAGCAA
TAAACCAGCCAGCCGGAAGGGCCGAGCGCAGAAGTGGTCCTGCAACTTTATCCGCCTCCATCCAGTCTAT
TAATTGTTGCCGGGAAGCTAGAGTAAGTAGTTCGCCAGTTAATAGTTTGCGCAACGTTGTTGCCATTGCT
ACAGGCATCGTGGTGTCACGCTCGTCGTTTGGTATGGCTTCATTCAGCTCCGGTTCCCAACGATCAAGGC
GAGTTACATGATCCCCCATGTTGTGCAAAAAAGCGGTTAGCTCCTTCGGTCCTCCGATCGTTGTCAGAAG
TAAGTTGGCCGCAGTGTTATCACTCATGGTTATGGCAGCACTGCATAATTCTCTTACTGTCATGCCATCC
GTAAGATGCTTTTCTGTGACTGGTGAGTACTCAACCAAGTCATTCTGAGAATAGTGTATGCGGCGACCGA
GTTGCTCTTGCCCGGCGTCAATACGGGATAATACCGCGCCACATAGCAGAACTTTAAAAGTGCTCATCAT
TGGAAAACGTTCTTCGGGGCGAAAACTCTCAAGGATCTTACCGCTGTTGAGATCCAGTTCGATGTAACCC
ACTCGTGCACCCAACTGATCTTCAGCATCTTTTACTTTCACCAGCGTTTCTGGGTGAGCAAAAACAGGAA
GGCAAAATGCCGCAAAAAAGGGAATAAGGGCGACACGGAAATGTTGAATACTCATACTCTTCCTTTTTCA
ATATTATTGAAGCATTTATCAGGGTTATTGTCTCATGAGCGGATACATATTTGAATGTATTTAGAAAAAT
AAACAAATAGGGGTTCCGCGCACATTTCCCCGAAAAGTGCCACCTGCAGCCTGAATATGGGCCAAACAGG
ATATCTGTGGTAAGCAGTTCCTGCCCCGGCTCAGGGCCAAGAACAGATGGAACAGCTGAATATGGGCCAA
ACAGGATATCTGTGGTAAGCAGTTCCTGCCCCGGCTCAGGGCCAAGAACAGATGGTCCCCAGATGCGGTC
CAGCCCTCAGCAGTTTCTAGAGAACCATCAGATGTTTCCAGGGTGCCCCAAGGACCTGAAATGACCCTGT
GCCTTATTTGAACTAACCAATCAGTTCGCTTCTCGCTTCTGTTCGCGCGCTTCTGCTCCCCGAGCTCAAT
AAAAGAGCCCACAACCCCTCACTCGGGGCGCCAG
Features (pLannotate 1.2.2; 18 found; start..end, strand, type, name):
    260..534     +  misc_feature   MESV Ψ (fragment): packaging signal of murine embryonic stem cell virus
    601..1017    +  CDS            gag (truncated): truncated Moloney murine leukemia virus (MMLV) gag gene lacking the start codon
   1058..1774    +  CDS            EGFP: EGFP is a basic (constitutively fluorescent) green fluorescent protein published in 1996, derived from Aequorea victoria. It is reported to be a rapidly-maturing weak dimer with moderate acid sensitivity.
   1801..1819    +  misc_feature   MCS (fragment): pBluescript multiple cloning site
   1820..1839    +  CDS            capTEV™ (fragment): composite tag for in vivo biotinylation, TEV protease cleavage, and 6xHis tagging
   1853..1897    +  CDS            S-Tag: affinity and epitope tag derived from pancreatic ribonuclease A
   1922..2959    +  CDS            Nde1: NDE1_MOUSE - Also known as Nude. Experimental evidence at protein level: Swiss-Prot protein existence level 1. Required for centrosome duplication and formation and function of the mitotic spindle. Essential for the development of the cerebral cortex. May regulate the production of neurons by controlling the orientation of the mitotic spindle during division of cortical neuronal progenitors of the proliferative ventricular zone of the brain. Orientation of the division plane perpendicular to the layers of the cortex gives rise to two proliferative neuronal progenitors whereas parallel orientat
   2963..2999    +  misc_feature   MCS (fragment): multiple cloning site
   3016..3100    +  CDS            large T antigen (fragment): large T antigen from SV40 (simian virus 40)
   3143..3472    +  promoter       SV40 promoter: SV40 enhancer and early promoter
   3480..3878    +  CDS            BSD: blasticidin S deaminase; Aspergillus terreus BSD; confers resistance to blasticidin
   3925..4046    +  LTR            3' LTR (ΔU3) (fragment): self-inactivating 3' long terminal repeat (LTR) from Moloney murine leukemia virus
   4047..4516    +  LTR            LTR: long terminal repeat from Moloney murine leukemia virus
   4582..4634    -  CDS            lacI (fragment): lac repressor; lacI; The lac repressor binds to the lac operator to inhibit transcription in E. coli. This inhibition can be relieved by adding lactose or isopropyl-β-D-thiogalactopyranoside (IPTG).
   4817..5405    -  rep_origin     ori: high-copy-number ColE1/pMB1/pBR322/pUC origin of replication
   5565..6425    -  CDS            AmpR: β-lactamase; bla; confers resistance to ampicillin, carbenicillin, and related antibiotics
   6426..6530    -  promoter       AmpR promoter: bla
   6561..136     +  LTR            LTR (across the origin): long terminal repeat from Moloney murine leukemia virus
