[The description below was written by a language model from this plasmid's Addgene catalogue record and pLannotate feature annotations shown in this document.]
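Description:
pJM108 is a Moloney murine leukemia virus-based retroviral expression plasmid built on pJAG98, a pBABEblast derivative, for stable expression of a GFP-tagged form of human NDE1 in mammalian cells. In bacteria it is maintained through a high-copy ColE1/pUC-type origin and selected with ampicillin via the β-lactamase gene.

The viral portion is flanked by MMLV long terminal repeats. Downstream of the 5′ LTR lie a packaging signal and a truncated gag segment lacking its start codon, which together allow the transcript to be encapsidated when the plasmid is introduced into a packaging cell line. No separate internal promoter is annotated upstream of the fusion gene, so expression presumably comes from the 5′ LTR, as is usual for pBABE vectors. The payload reads EGFP, then a short linker region annotated as containing a TEV-site tag fragment and an S-tag, then the Nde1 coding sequence. This places GFP at the N-terminus of Nde1, consistent with the stated "GFP - Nde1" purpose, although the catalogue field lists the tag as C-terminal. The insert is recorded as the human KMLL variant, codon-optimized for E. coli and thereby "hardened" against CRISPR/Cas9 targeting. The annotation software matched it to the mouse orthologue, which probably reflects protein similarity rather than the true species. Following the insert, an SV40 early promoter drives blasticidin S deaminase for selection of transduced cells.

The recoded, Cas9-resistant sequence suits the construct to generating stable lines for localization studies and for replacement or rescue experiments in which endogenous NDE1 is disrupted, in the context of work on Nde1 isoforms and dynein function.
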