Addgene plasmid #134160: pJM108
Purpose: Retroviral plasmid expressing GFP - Nde1
Depositing lab: Iain Cheeseman. Depositing organization: Whitehead Institute for Biomedical Research. Publication: Nde1 promotes diverse dynein functions through differential interactions and exhibits an isoform-specific proteasome association. Monda JK, Cheeseman IM. Mol Biol Cell. 2018 Sep 15;29(19):2336-2345. doi: 10.1091/mbc.E18-07-0418. Epub 2018 Jul 19. PubMed 30024347.
Backbone
  Vector backbone: pJAG98 (pBABEblast)
  Vector type: Mammalian Expression, Retroviral
Growth in bacteria
  Bacterial resistance: Ampicillin, 100 μg/mL
  Growth temperature: 37°C
  Growth strain: NEB Stable
  Copy number: High Copy
Gene/Insert
  Gene/Insert name: Nde1_KMLL E. coli codon optimized (CRISPR/Cas9 hardened)
  Species: H. sapiens (human)
  Mutation: KMLL, E. coli codon optimized, CRISPR/Cas9 hardened
  Entrez Gene: NDE1 (a.k.a. HOM-TES-87, LIS4, MHAC, NDE, NUDE, NUDE1)
  Tag / fusion protein: GFP (C terminal on insert)
  Cloning method: Restriction Enzyme; 5′ cloning site unknown (unknown if destroyed); 3′ cloning site unknown (unknown if destroyed)
Terms and licenses: Academic/Nonprofit Terms; Industry Terms: Not Available to Industry
How to cite: pJM108 was a gift from Iain Cheeseman (Addgene plasmid # 134160 ; http://n2t.net/addgene:134160 ; RRID:Addgene_134160)
